>Addgene plasmid #222013 | pGR721 - SLD3p-TP-DNAP1.Badboy2 | addgene full sequence | sequence record 437420 | Addgene NGS Result
GACGGATCGGGAGATCTCCCGATCCCCTATGGTGCACTCTCAGTACAATCTGCTCTGATGCCGCATAGTT
AAGCCAGTATCTGCTCCCTGCTTGTGTGTTGGAGGTCGCTGAGTAGTGCGCGAGCAAAATTTAAGCTACA
ACAAGGCAAGGCTTGACCGACAATTGCATGAAGAATCTGCTTAGGGTTAGGCGTTTTGCGCTGCTTCGCG
ATGTACGGGCCAGATATACGCGTTGGTGAGTGAATTCCAGTTCGAGTTTATCATTATCAATACTGCCATT
TCAAAGAATACGTAAATAATTAATAGTAGTGATTTTCCTAACTTTATTTAGTCAAAAAATTAGCCTTTTA
ATTCTGCTGTAACCCGTACATGCCCAAAATAGGGGGCGGGTTACACAGAATATATAACATCGTAGGTGTC
TGGGTGAACAGTTTATTCCTGGCATCCACTAAATATAATGGAGCCCGCTTTTTAAGCTGGCATCCAGAAA
AAAAAAGAATCCCAGCACCAAAATATTGTTTTCTTCACCAACCATCAGTTCATAGGTCCATTCTCTTAGC
GCAACTACAGAGAACAGGGGCACAAACAGGCAAAAAACGGGCACAACCTCAATGGAGTGATGCAACCTGC
CTGGAGTAAATGATGACACAAGGCAATTGACCCACGCATGTATCTATCTCATTTTCTTACACCTTCTATT
ACCTTCTGCTCTCTCTGATTTGGAAAAAGCTGAAAAAAAAGGTTGAAACCAGTTCCCTGAAATTATTCCC
CTACTTGACTAATAAGTATATAAAGACGGTAGGTATTGATTGTAATTCTGTAAATCTATTTCTTAAACTT
CTTAAATTCTACTTTTATAGTTAGTCTTTTTTTTAGTTTTAAAACACCAAGAACTTAGTTTCGAATAAAC
ACACATAAACAAACAAAATGAAG
[354 nt withheld, positions 934-1287]
AAGAAAACCATCCCAAACAACTTGGTTGAAAACTACTTGACCCCAATGTCTTTGGCTTACTGGTTCATGG
ACGACGGTGGTAAGTGGGACTACAACAAGAACTCTACCAACAAGTCTATCGTTTTGAACACCCAATCTTT
CACCTTCGAAGAAGTTGAATACTTGGTTAAGGGTTTGAGAAACAAGTTCCAATTGAACTGTTACGTTAAG
ATCAACAAGAACAAGCCAATCATCTACATCGACTCTATGTCTTACTTGATCTTCTACAACTTGATCAAGC
CATACTTGATCCCACAAATGATGTACAAGTTGCCAAACACCATCTCTTCTGAAACCTTCTTGAAGTAAAT
AAAGCAATCTTGATGAGGATAATGATTTTTTTTTGAATATACATAAATACTACCGTTTTTCTGCTAGATT
TTGTGATGACGTAAATAAGTACATATTACTTTTTAAGCCAAGACAAGATTAAGCATTAACTTTACCCTTT
TCTTTCTAAGTTTCAATATTAGTTATCACTGTTTAAAAGTTATGGCGAGAACGTCGGCGGTTAAAATATA
TTACCCTGAACGGAATTCTATATCTTTAACAGATTCCAAACCCTAAAGTGTCCGAATTTTCAATAGGGCG
AACTTGAAGAATAACCAAGGTCAATAATATATCTTTTAGTATAACCCTGAAATTTGCCCTATAGAAATCT
AGGGTTTCTGTGTGGTTTCCGGGTGAGTCATACGGCTTTTTTGAATTTCTTTTTTTGCAGTTGTCTCTAT
CAATGAAAATTTCGAGGAAGACGATAAGGTTAAGATAAGTAGATAAGAGAATGATACGAGATAAAGCACA
AATTAGCAGAAAGAAGAGTGGTTGCGAACAGAGTAAACCGAATCAGGGAATCCCTTTTTGCAAAAACATC
AATTATCCTTTTCTTTTTTTTACGTATATATCTGGAACAGAAATATATAAGTTACTATTATACTTATAGT
TGGATCCAGTTTTTAATCTGTCGTCAATCGAAAGTTTATTTCAGAGTTCTTCAGACTTCTTAACTCCTGT
AAAAACAAAAAAAAAAAAAGGCATAGCATCCGAGTGAGCAATTCAGGATACCGACAGCAGTAGTGTGGAT
AGATTGTGCAAGACTAGTAACTGGTAAAGGGCTCCCTGATAAGGCCTTGGAGTGCTCCATGATTCTCGGA
GTCATATTTGCCGTTTTATCATTAATCAGAAACACTTATAGAGATTACGGATACGGGTGGATATTATATA
TTCCGTCTGGTGTAGCAGTCGGTGTTGGTATATTTAATTCTCCCAGTTTTACAATTGCAAGATTCATCGG
CGGGTGGGCTTCGCATTTTTGGTTGAAGAATCATAGGGGTGACTTAAATGCGAAAACAAAAATGATTGTA
TTCAGTTCGGGGTTGGTCTTAGGTGAAGGTATCTTTAGCGTAATAAACATGCTCTTCATCTGCTTAAATG
TCCCTCACTATTAGGTATATAATATTTTACTAATAAAGAATTTACAAAGTTTACAAATTTTAAATTATTT
ACTCATCACATAATTCGATGTCTTAGATTTCCCTGTATATATATTTCTAGGTGACAAAAATCCTAGGCAA
AATGTTATATTATACGCGACCTTGAAATATCGGCTATCTTGGTGTACAACATGGTCCATTTAAGAAAAAT
AAAAAAAAGTGATGGGCACTGTTAAAACAGGCAGAAGCCTCATTCATAACTGCTGAAGGGTTAAGATCGT
ATAGGTAGGAACGATCTGACCTCTCATAATGGACTACAAAGACAAAGCATTAAACGACTTGAGAAACGTA
TACGCAGACTTCGACTCCTTGCCATTGGACTTCAGACAAATCTTAATTAAGGATAGAGCTACATTGTTGC
AAAAGGAAGACGTTGAAAAGAAAATTTTGGAAAGACAAGAAGATGCCAAAAAGTACGCTGAATACTTGAA
GCAATCAGAAATCCCAGAAAGAATCTCCTTACCTAACATCAAGAGACATAAGGGTGTATCAATCTCCTTT
GAAGAAACATCTGAAGATATGGTCTTGGAACCAAGACCTTTTATCTTCGACGGTTTGAACATCAGATGTT
TCAGAAGAGAAACCATATTCAGTTTGAAAAATAAGATTTTGAACATGGTTAAGGAATCTTCATCCTTTAA
AAACGTTTCAAGACAAAGTGTATCTTTTATGTACTTCAAAATTTTTAATAAGGGTAAAGTTATTGCAAGT
ACAAAGTCTGTTAACATCTATGAAGATAAGATCGACGAAAGATTGGAAGATTTGTGTAACAACTTCGATG
ACGTATTGAAAAAGATTATAGACGTCACCTATGGTTACGAATCCTTATTCGTTAGTGAAACTTACTCTTA
CGTAATATTCTATGCTAAATCAATCTACTTTCCACAACCTAGATGCGTTAACAACTGGGGTAACAACATC
CCAAACATCTTGACATTCGATTCCTTTAAGCTTTTCACCGCAAACAAAAACAACGTTAGTTGTATCAAGC
AATGTTCAAGATTTTTGTGGCAAAAAGATTTCAACACTTTAGAAGAAATGATAGAATACAAGAACGGTAA
TATTTGTATCGTCACACCACAATTGCATATCAACGATGTTAGAGACATCAAGTCATTCAACGATATCAGA
TTGTACTCAGAATCCCCTATTAAAACATTTTCCGTTATTGATAACACTATCACATATTTGTTTTACTTCA
AGGAACATTTGGGTGTTATTTTTAACATCACTAAGTCAAGACATGATAGAAGAGTAACAAAATTTTCACC
ATTGTCCAAGTTCAGTGACGTCAAAAATATCACTGTTTGTTTCGATATCGAAAGTTACTTCGACCCAGAA
AAGGAATCTAACCAAGTTAACATCCCTTTCATTTGTTGCGCTTCAATCATCTATAATAAGGTTATTGGTA
ACATCGTCGATTTTGAAGGTAGAGACTGTGTCGCACAAATGATCGAATACGTTGTAGATATTTGCGGTGA
ATTGAACATAAGTTCTGTTGAATTGATCGCCCATAACGGTGGTGGTTATGATTTCCACTACATCTTGTCA
TCCATGTATAATCCAGCTGCAATTAAAAACATATTGATCAGAAACAACTCTTTTATTTCTTTTAATTTCG
CACATGATGGTGTCAAGTTCTCTGTTAAGGACAGTTACTCATTTTTGTCGTGTAGTTTGGCCAACGCTTC
TAAAGCATTTTTAAACGAAGGAACTTTTAAGAAAACTGATTTCCCTCATCACGACTTGAAAACTGCCGAT
GACTTATATAAGGTCTACAAGGAATGGAGTTCTGTTAACACAGAAATTAACCATGTCGTTGAAAAGGAAA
AGTTGTTGATCACCTCTGAACACATCGTTAACTTCACCAAGAACGATAAGAGTAAGACTTTGATCGAATG
GTCTAAGGATTACTGTAGAAACGACGTATTGGTCTTGTCTAAGGTTTGGTTGGAGTTTAAAAACGCTGTA
GAAGATATTTTTAACTGCGAATTGGTAGACCAAACCATGACTTTGGCTGGTTTGTCATACAAGTTGTTCC
AAGCAAACATGCCATTCGATGTCGAATTGAGACATCCTAATAAGGAAGACTACTTCAACATGAGAGAAGC
ATTGATTGGTGGTAGATGTATCTCTGTTAACGGTATCTACAGGGATGTTTTGTGCTTAGACGTAAAATCA
TTATATCCAGCTTCTATGGCTTTCTATGATCAACCTTACGGTTCTTTTAAGAGAGTTTCATCCAGACCAA
AAGATGAATTGGGTATCTATTACGTTAGAGTAACCACAAACAGAAACAACAAGTCAAACTTTTTCCCTAT
CAGATCCCATAATAAGATCACTTACAACAACTTCGAAGAATCAACTTATATTGCTTGGTACACAAACGTT
GATATTGACATTGGTTTGTCAGAAGGTCACAACATCGAATACATCCCTTTCGATTCCTATGGTAACATTG
GTTACTCATGGTCCAAAAAGGGTAAAATTTTTGAAAAGTACATCAGGGATGTTTTGTACAAATTGAAGAT
AAAATATGAAAAGCAAAATAACAAGGTAAAAAGAAATGTCATCAAAAAGATCATGAACTCATTGTGGGGT
AAATTCGCCCAAAAGTGGGTTAACTTCGAATACTTCATCAAGTCAGAAGATGACATTGATTTCGAATCCG
AAGAAGCATATAAAATTTGGGATACAGACTTCATGTTGATCAAAAAGATTAAGGAATCTATCTACAGTTC
TAAGCCAATACAAAACGGTGTTTTTACTTTAAGTTGGGCCAGATATCACATGAAGTCTATTTGGGATGCA
GGTGCCAAAGAAGGTGCTGAATGTATCTATTCAGATACAGACTCCATATTCGTTCATAAGGAACACTTCA
AAAAGAATGCAAAGTTTATGTTGAACGGTTTGAAAGTACCAATCATCGGTTCTGAAGTCGGTCAATCTGA
ATTAGAATGTGAATTTGATAAATTGTTGTGCGCCGGTAAAAAGCAATACATGGGTTTCTACACTTACTTC
CAAGATGGTAAACCTTGCATCAAGGAAAAGAAAAGATTCAAAGGTATACCAAGTAACTACATCATACCTG
AATTGTATGCTCACTTGTTATCTGGTGCAGATAAGGAAGCCAAAATTCAATATTTAAAATTCAGAAGAGA
ATGGGGTTCCGTCAAGGGTTACATAGAAAATAAGACTGTCAAAGCCACCTAACTCGAGGCGAATTTCTTA
TGATTTATGATTTTTATTATTAAATAAGTTATAAAAAAAATAAGTGTATACAAATTTTAAAGTGACTCTT
AGGTTTTAAAACGAAAATTCTTATTCTTGAGTAACTCTTTCCTGTAGGTCAGGTTGCTTTCTCAGGTATA
GCATGAGGTCGCTCGACATGGAGGCCCAGAATACCCTCCTTGACAGTCTTGACGTGCGCAGCTCAGGGGC
ATGATGTGACTGTCGCCCGTACATTTAGCCCATACATCCCCATGTATAATCATTTGCATCCATACATTTT
GATGGCCGCACGGCGCGAAGCAAAAATTACGGCTCCTCGCTGCAGACCTGCGAGCAGGGAAACGCTCCCC
TCACAGACGCGTTGAATTGTCCCCACGCCGCGCCCCTGTAGAGAAATATAAAAGGTTAGGATTTGCCACT
GAGGTTCTTCTTTCATATACTTCCTTTTAAAATCTTGCTAGGATACAGTTCTCACATCACATCCGAACAT
AAACAACCATGGGTACCACTCTTGACGACACGGCTTACCGGTACCGCACCAGTGTCCCGGGGGACGCCGA
GGCCATCGAGGCACTGGATGGGTCCTTCACCACCGACACCGTCTTCCGCGTCACCGCCACCGGGGACGGC
TTCACCCTGCGGGAGGTGCCGGTGGACCCGCCCCTGACCAAGGTGTTCCCCGACGACGAATCGGACGACG
AATCGGACGACGGGGAGGACGGCGACCCGGACTCCCGGACGTTCGTCGCGTACGGGGACGACGGCGACCT
GGCGGGCTTCGTGGTCGTCTCGTACTCCGGCTGGAACCGCCGGCTGACCGTCGAGGACATCGAGGTCGCC
CCGGAGCACCGGGGGCACGGGGTCGGGCGCGCGTTGATGGGGCTCGCGACGGAGTTCGCCCGCGAGCGGG
GCGCCGGGCACCTCTGGCTGGAGGTCACCAACGTCAACGCACCGGCGATCCACGCGTACCGGCGGATGGG
GTTCACCCTCTGCGGCCTGGACACCGCCCTGTACGACGGCACCGCCTCGGACGGCGAGCAGGCGCTCTAC
ATGAGCATGCCCTGCCCCTAATCAGTACTGACAATAAAAAGATTCTTGTTTTCAAGAACTTGTCATTTGT
ATAGTTTTTTTATATTGTAGTTGTTCTATTTTAATCAAATGTTAGCGTGATTTATATTTTTTTTCGCCTC
GACATCATCTGCCCAGATGCGAAGTTAAGTGCGCAGAAAGTAATATCATGCGTCAATCGTATGTGAATGC
TGGTCGCTATACTGATATGACGTTTTATTACCTTTGATCACATTTCCACGCCATTTCGCATTCTCACCCT
CATAAGTCATACACCGAAAAGAAAGTTTAAGGGATCAATGAGCTTACTATAATCTCAGTATATTTATTTT
TATCGATGATTCACCACAACAATCTTGCTCCCGAAAAGAAAGCAGACGGAGTAGAAGCATTTGAAACTCC
TTCAGACCTTCAAGTATATATATATATATATGTATATGTGTACATTTTCACGCTAATACTAATGTATAAT
TAGAAGATAATTTTTACTCATTTTTCGTTATCTTCACGTCACCCGAACCTAGAACCAAATGTCATTTTCA
CGATATGTAAATAGTGAAATAGGCAAAAACGCCAAAAAGTAGTAAGCGCAACATACACTAAACCATTAAA
GAATATCTCGACCAGAATCTAACAGATATACATGTTCCGATAATGTCTGAGTTAGGTGAGTATTCTAAAT
TAGAAAACAAAGAGCTTAGAATTCCCGTCGACCTCTAGCTAGAGCTTGGCGTAATCATGGTCATAGCTGT
TTCCTGTGTGAAATTGTTATCCGCTCACAATTCCACACAACATACGAGCCGGAAGCATAAAGTGTAAAGC
CTGGGGTGCCTAATGAGTGAGCTAACTCACATTAATTGCGTTGCGCTCACTGCCCGCTTTCCAGTCGGGA
AACCTGTCGTGCCAGCTGCATTAATGAATCGGCCAACGCGCGGGGAGAGGCGGTTTGCGTATTGGGCGCT
CTTCCGCTTCCTCGCTCACTGACTCGCTGCGCTCGGTCGTTCGGCTGCGGCGAGCGGTATCAGCTCACTC
AAAGGCGGTAATACGGTTATCCACAGAATCAGGGGATAACGCAGGAAAGAACATGTGAGCAAAAGGCCAG
CAAAAGGCCAGGAACCGTAAAAAGGCCGCGTTGCTGGCGTTTTTCCATAGGCTCCGCCCCCCTGACGAGC
ATCACAAAAATCGACGCTCAAGTCAGAGGTGGCGAAACCCGACAGGACTATAAAGATACCAGGCGTTTCC
CCCTGGAAGCTCCCTCGTGCGCTCTCCTGTTCCGACCCTGCCGCTTACCGGATACCTGTCCGCCTTTCTC
CCTTCGGGAAGCGTGGCGCTTTCTCATAGCTCACGCTGTAGGTATCTCAGTTCGGTGTAGGTCGTTCGCT
CCAAGCTGGGCTGTGTGCACGAACCCCCCGTTCAGCCCGACCGCTGCGCCTTATCCGGTAACTATCGTCT
TGAGTCCAACCCGGTAAGACACGACTTATCGCCACTGGCAGCAGCCACTGGTAACAGGATTAGCAGAGCG
AGGTATGTAGGCGGTGCTACAGAGTTCTTGAAGTGGTGGCCTAACTACGGCTACACTAGAAGAACAGTAT
TTGGTATCTGCGCTCTGCTGAAGCCAGTTACCTTCGGAAAAAGAGTTGGTAGCTCTTGATCCGGCAAACA
AACCACCGCTGGTAGCGGTGGTTTTTTTGTTTGCAAGCAGCAGATTACGCGCAGAAAAAAAGGATCTCAA
GAAGATCCTTTGATCTTTTCTACGGGGTCTGACGCTCAGTGGAACGAAAACTCACGTTAAGGGATTTTGG
TCATGAGATTATCAAAAAGGATCTTCACCTAGATCCTTTTAAATTAAAAATGAAGTTTTAAATCAATCTA
AAGTATATATGAGTAAACTTGGTCTGACAGTTACCAATGCTTAATCAGTGAGGCACCTATCTCAGCGATC
TGTCTATTTCGTTCATCCATAGTTGCCTGACTCCCCGTCGTGTAGATAACTACGATACGGGAGGGCTTAC
CATCTGGCCCCAGTGCTGCAATGATACCGCGGGACCCACGCTCACCGGCTCCAGATTTATCAGCAATAAA
CCAGCCAGCCGGAAGGGCCGAGCGCAGAAGTGGTCCTGCAACTTTATCCGCCTCCATCCAGTCTATTAAT
TGTTGCCGGGAAGCTAGAGTAAGTAGTTCGCCAGTTAATAGTTTGCGCAACGTTGTTGCCATTGCTACAG
GCATCGTGGTGTCACGCTCGTCGTTTGGTATGGCTTCATTCAGCTCCGGTTCCCAACGATCAAGGCGAGT
TACATGATCCCCCATGTTGTGCAAAAAAGCGGTTAGCTCCTTCGGTCCTCCGATCGTTGTCAGAAGTAAG
TTGGCCGCAGTGTTATCACTCATGGTTATGGCAGCACTGCATAATTCTCTTACTGTCATGCCATCCGTAA
GATGCTTTTCTGTGACTGGTGAGTACTCAACCAAGTCATTCTGAGAATAGTGTATGCGGCGACCGAGTTG
CTCTTGCCCGGCGTCAATACGGGATAATACCGCGCCACATAGCAGAACTTTAAAAGTGCTCATCATTGGA
AAACGTTCTTCGGGGCGAAAACTCTCAAGGATCTTACCGCTGTTGAGATCCAGTTCGATGTAACCCACTC
GTGCACCCAACTGATCTTCAGCATCTTTTACTTTCACCAGCGTTTCTGGGTGAGCAAAAACAGGAAGGCA
AAATGCCGCAAAAAAGGGAATAAGGGCGACACGGAAATGTTGAATACTCATACTCTTCCTTTTTCAATAT
TATTGAAGCATTTATCAGGGTTATTGTCTCATGAGCGGATACATATTTGAATGTATTTAGAAAAATAAAC
AAATAGGGGTTCCGCGCACATTTCCCCGAAAAGTGCCACCTGACGTC
Features (pLannotate 1.2.2; 16 found; start..end, strand, type, name):
     28..80      -  misc_feature   bom (fragment): basis of mobility region from pBR322
    261..927     +  promoter       GAP promoter: S. cerevisiae TDH3; promoter for glyceraldehyde-3-phosphate dehydrogenase
    928..1632    +  CDS            SCEI (sequence partly withheld): SCE1_YEAST - Also known as OMEGA, SECY. Experimental evidence at protein level: Swiss-Prot protein existence level 1. Mitochondrial DNA endonuclease involved in intron homing. It introduces a specific double-strand break in the DNA of the 21S rRNA gene and thus mediates the insertion of an intron, containing its own coding sequence (group I intron), into an intronless gene. Specifically recognizes and cleaves the sequence 5'-TAGGGATAACAGGGTAAT-3'. From Saccharomyces cerevisiae (strain ATCC 204508 / S288c) (Baker's yeast).
   2367..2768    +  CDS            YGL4_YEAST (fragment): Experimental evidence at protein level: Swiss-Prot protein existence level 1. From Saccharomyces cerevisiae (strain ATCC 204508 / S288c) (Baker's yeast).
   3060..6026    +  CDS            RF1: DPO1_KLULA - Protein inferred from homology: Swiss-Prot protein existence level 3. From Kluyveromyces lactis (strain ATCC 8585 / CBS 2359 / DSM 70799 / NBRC 1267 / NRRL Y-1140 / WM37) (Yeast) (Candida sphaerica).
   6036..6201    +  terminator     ADH1 terminator: S. cerevisiae ADH1; transcription terminator for the S. cerevisiae alcohol dehydrogenase 1 (ADH1) gene
   6202..6545    +  promoter       TEF promoter: Ashbya gossypii TEF promoter
   6552..7116    +  CDS            NrsR (fragment): nourseothricin acetyltransferase; Streptomyces noursei nat1; confers resistance to nourseothricin
   7124..7321    +  terminator     TEF terminator: Ashbya gossypii TEF terminator
   7881..7897    -  protein_bind   lac operator: The lac repressor binds to the lac operator to inhibit transcription in E. coli. This inhibition can be relieved by adding lactose or isopropyl-β-D-thiogalactopyranoside (IPTG). lac repressor encoded by lacI
   7905..7935    -  promoter       lac promoter: promoter for the E. coli lac operon
   7950..7971    -  protein_bind   CAP binding site: CAP binding activates transcription in the presence of cAMP. E. coli catabolite activator protein
   7984..8076    -  CDS            lacI (fragment): lac repressor; lacI; The lac repressor binds to the lac operator to inhibit transcription in E. coli. This inhibition can be relieved by adding lactose or isopropyl-β-D-thiogalactopyranoside (IPTG).
   8259..8847    -  rep_origin     ori: high-copy-number ColE1/pMB1/pBR322/pUC origin of replication
   9018..9878    -  CDS            AmpR: β-lactamase; bla; confers resistance to ampicillin, carbenicillin, and related antibiotics
   9879..9983    -  promoter       AmpR promoter: bla
