[The description below was written by a language model from this plasmid's Addgene catalogue record and pLannotate feature annotations shown in this document.]
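Description:
pGR721 - SLD3p-TP-DNAP1.Badboy2 is a yeast expression plasmid of about 10 kb that supplies an engineered variant ("BadBoy2") of TP-DNAP1, the terminal-protein-fused DNA polymerase of the Kluyveromyces lactis linear cytoplasmic plasmid system. The annotated polymerase reading frame matches the K. lactis plasmid-encoded DNA polymerase and is followed by the S. cerevisiae ADH1 terminator. According to the catalogue entry it is driven by the SLD3 promoter. That promoter is not annotated as such, but the region upstream of the polymerase contains a fragment matching a S. cerevisiae open reading frame, which may reflect genomic sequence carried along with the promoter. The stated purpose is to express the polymerase weakly so that the copy number of the p1 plasmid it replicates is reduced. This fits the associated work on continuous evolution of user-defined genes, in which an error-prone orthogonal polymerase replicates and mutates a target plasmid at rates far above the genomic rate.

Selection in yeast uses a nourseothricin acetyltransferase cassette flanked by the Ashbya gossypii TEF promoter and terminator. In E. coli the plasmid is maintained by a high-copy ColE1/pUC-type origin and selected with ampicillin through the bla gene, and there are remnants of lac regulatory sequence and a bom fragment. The feature table also shows a TDH3 (GAP) promoter driving the I-SceI homing endonuclease, an element the catalogue fields do not mention, so its role is not stated. No yeast replication origin or centromere is annotated, so the record does not establish whether the plasmid is episomal or integrating. The listed backbone, pcDNA3.1, is a mammalian vector, and none of its characteristic mammalian elements appear among the annotated features.
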