Addgene plasmid #222013: pGR721 - SLD3p-TP-DNAP1.Badboy2
Purpose: Expresses the Badboy2 TP-DNAP1 variant under control of a weak promoter for reducing p1 copy number
Depositing lab: Chang Liu. Depositing organization: University of California, Irvine. Publication: Continuous evolution of user-defined genes at 1 million times the genomic mutation rate. Rix G, Williams RL, Hu VJ, Spinner A, Pisera AO, Marks DS, Liu CC. Science. 2024 Nov 8;386(6722):eadm9073. doi: 10.1126/science.adm9073. Epub 2024 Nov 8. PubMed 39509492.
Backbone
  Vector backbone: pcDNA3.1
  Vector type: Yeast Expression
  Selectable markers: Nourseothricin
Growth in bacteria
  Bacterial resistance: Ampicillin, 100 μg/mL
  Growth temperature: 37°C
  Growth strain: DH5alpha
  Copy number: Unknown
Gene/Insert
  Gene/Insert name: TP-DNAP1 BadBoy2
  Promoter: SLD3p
  Cloning method: Gibson Cloning
  Sequencing primers: 5′ ATCCAGTTTTTAATCTGTCG
Terms and licenses: Academic/Nonprofit Terms; Industry Terms: Not Available to Industry
Depositor comments: Please see https://doi.org/10.1101/2023.11.13.566922 for bioRxiv preprint.
How to cite: pGR721 - SLD3p-TP-DNAP1.Badboy2 was a gift from Chang Liu (Addgene plasmid # 222013 ; http://n2t.net/addgene:222013 ; RRID:Addgene_222013)
